>Addgene plasmid #153839 | pGBW-m4252916 | addgene full sequence | sequence record 304508 | Ginkgo NGS Result
CACCATGTTTCATCTCGTTGACTTTCAGGTTACTATAGCAGAGATATTACTAATTATTATGAGGACTTTT
AAAGTTTCCATTTGGAATCTTGATTACATCATAAACCTCATAATTAAAAATTTATCTAAGTCACTAACTG
AGAATAAATATTCTCAATTAGATGAAGAGCAACCAATGGAGATTGATGAAAACCTTTACTTTCAGTCGAA
GAGGCGATGGAAAAAGAATTTTATCGCGGTGAGTGCAGCCAACAGATTCAAAAAGATATCCTCGTCTGGT
GCCCTCTAAGGATCCGCAGGCCTCTGCTAGCTTGACTGACTGAGATACAGCGTACCTTCAGCTCACAGAC
ATGATAAGATACATTGATGAGTTTGGACAAACCACAACTAGAATGCAGTGAAAAAAATGCTTTATTTGTG
AAATTTGTGATGCTATTGCTTTATTTGTAACCATTATAAGCTGCAATAAACAAGTTAACAACAACAATTG
CATTCATTTTATGTTTCAGGTTCAGGGGGAGGTGTGGGAGGTTTTTTAAAGCAAGTAAAACCTCTACAAA
TGTGGTATTGGCCCATCTCTATCGGTATCGTAGCATAACCCCTTGGGGCCTCTAAACGGGTCTTGAGGGG
TTTTTTGTGCCCCTCGGGCCGGATTGCTATCTACCGGCATTGGCGCAGAAAAAAATGCCTGATGCGACGC
TGCGCGTCTTATACTCCCACATATGCCAGATTCAGCAACGGATACGGCTTCCCCAACTTGCCCACTTCCA
TACGTGTCCTCCTTACCAGAAATTTATCCTTAAGGTCGTCAGCTATCCTGCAGGCGATCTCTCGATTTCG
ATCAAGACATTCCTTTAATGGTCTTTTCTGGACACCACTAGGGGTCAGAAGTAGTTCATCAAACTTTCTT
CCCTCCCTAATCTCATTGGTTACCTTGGGCTATCGAAACTTAATTAACCAGTCAAGTCAGCTACTTGGCG
AGATCGACTTGTCTGGGTTTCGACTACGCTCAGAATTGCGTCAGTCAAGTTCGATCTGGTCCTTGCTATT
GCACCCGTTCTCCGATTACGAGTTTCATTTAAATCATGTGAGCAAAAGGCCAGCAAAAGGCCAGGAACCG
TAAAAAGGCCGCGTTGCTGGCGTTTTTCCATAGGCTCCGCCCCCCTGACGAGCATCACAAAAATCGACGC
TCAAGTCAGAGGTGGCGAAACCCGACAGGACTATAAAGATACCAGGCGTTTCCCCCTGGAAGCTCCCTCG
TGCGCTCTCCTGTTCCGACCCTGCCGCTTACCGGATACCTGTCCGCCTTTCTCCCTTCGGGAAGCGTGGC
GCTTTCTCATAGCTCACGCTGTAGGTATCTCAGTTCGGTGTAGGTCGTTCGCTCCAAGCTGGGCTGTGTG
CACGAACCCCCCGTTCAGCCCGACCGCTGCGCCTTATCCGGTAACTATCGTCTTGAGTCCAACCCGGTAA
GACACGACTTATCGCCACTGGCAGCAGCCACTGGTAACAGGATTAGCAGAGCGAGGTATGTAGGCGGTGC
TACAGAGTTCTTGAAGTGGTGGCCTAACTACGGCTACACTAGAAGAACAGTATTTGGTATCTGCGCTCTG
CTGAAGCCAGTTACCTTCGGAAAAAGAGTTGGTAGCTCTTGATCCGGCAAACAAACCACCGCTGGTAGCG
GTGGTTTTTTTGTTTGCAAGCAGCAGATTACGCGCAGAAAAAAAGGATCTCAAGAAGATCCTTTGATCTT
TTCTACGGGGTCTGACGCTCAGTGGAACGAAAACTCACGTTAAGGGATTTTGGTCATGAGATTATCAAAA
AGGATCTTCACCTAGATCCTTTTAAATTAAAAATGAAGTTTTAAATCAATCTAAAGTATATATGAGTAAA
CTTGGTCTGACAGTTACCAATGCTTAATCAGTGAGGCACCTATCTCAGCGATCTGTCTATTTCGTTCATC
CATAGTTGCATTTAAATTTCCGAACTCTCCAAGGCCCTCGTCGGAAAATCTTCAAACCTTTCGTCCGATC
CATCTTGCAGGCTACCTCTCGAACGAACTATCGCAAGTCTCTTGGCCGGCCTTGCGCCTTGGCTATTGCT
TGGCAGCGCCTATCGCCAGGTATTACTCCAATCCCGAATATCCGAGATCGGGATCACCCGAGAGAAGTTC
AACCTACATCCTCAATCCCGATCTATCCGAGATCCGAGGAATATCGAAATCGGGGCGCGCCTGGCCTCCG
CGCCGGGTTTTGGCGCCTCCCGCGGGCGCCCCCCTCGTCACGGCGAGCGCTGCCACGTCAGACGAAGGGC
GCAGGAGCGTCCTGATCCTTCCGCCCGGACGCTCAGGACAGCGGCCCGCTGCTCATAAGACTCGGCCTTA
GAACCCCAGTATCAGCAGAAGGACATTTTAGGACGGGACTTGGGTGACTCTAGGGCACTGGTTTTCTTTC
CAGAGAGCGGAACAGGCGAGGAAAAGTAGTCCCTTCTCGGCGATTCTGCGGAGGGATCTCCGTGGGGCGG
TGAACGCCGATGATTATATAAGGACGCGCCGGGTGTGGCACAGCTAGTTCCGTCGCAGCCGGGATTTGGG
TCGCGGTTCTTGTTTGTGGATCGCTGTGATCGTCACTTGGTGAGTAGCGGGCTGCTGGGCTGGCCGGGGC
TTTCGTGGCCGCCGGGCCGCTCGGTGGGACGGAAGCGTGTGGAGAGACCGCCAAGGGCTGTAGTCTGGGT
CCGCGAGCAAGGTTGCCCTGAACTGGGGGTTGGGGGGAGCGCAGCAAAATGGCGGCTGTTCCCGAGTCTT
GAATGGAAGACGCTTGTGAGGCGGGCTGTGAGGTCGTTGAAACAAGGTGGGGGGCATGGTGGGCGGCAAG
AACCCAAGGTCTTGAGCCCTTCGCTAATGCGGGAAAGCTCTTATTCGGGTGAGATGGGCTGGGCACCATC
TGGGGACCCTGACGTGAAGTTTGTCACTGACTGGAGAACTCGGTTTGTCGTCTGTTGCGGGGGCGGCAGT
TATGGCGGTGCCGTTGGGCAGTGCACCCGTACCTTTGGGAGCGCGCGCCCTCGTCGTGTCGTGACGTCAC
CCGTTCTGTTGGCTTATAATGCAGGGTGGGGCCACCAGCCGGTAGGTGTGCGGTAGGCTTTTCTCCGTCG
CAGGACGCAGGGTTCGGGCCTAGGGTAGGCTCTCCTGAATCGACAGGCGCCGGACCTCTGGTGAGGGGAG
GGATAAGTGAGGCGTCAGTTTCTTTGGTCGGTTTTATGTACCTATCTTCTTAAGTAGCTGAAGCTCCGGT
TTTGAACTATGCGCTCGGGGTTGGCGAGTGTGTTTTGTGAAGTTTTTTAGGCACCTTTTGAAATGTAATC
ATTTGGGTCAATATGTAATTTTCAGTGTTAGACTTGTAAATTGTCCGCTAAATTCTGGCCGTTTTTGGCT
TTTTTGTTAGACAACATGGGTAAAAAGCCTGAACTCACCGCGACGTCTGTCGAGAAGTTTCTGATCGAAA
AGTTCGACAGCGTCTCCGACCTGATGCAGCTCTCGGAGGGCGAAGAATCTCGTGCTTTCAGCTTCGATGT
AGGAGGGCGTGGATATGTCCTGCGGGTAAATAGCTGCGCCGATGGTTTCTACAAAGATCGTTATGTTTAT
CGGCACTTTGCATCCGCCGCGCTCCCGATTCCGGAAGTGCTTGACATTGGGGAGTTCAGCGAGAGCCTGA
CCTATTGCATCTCCCGCCGTGCACAGGGTGTCACGTTGCAAGACCTGCCTGAAACCGAACTGCCCGCTGT
TCTGCAGCCGGTCGCGGAGGCAATGGATGCCATCGCTGCCGCCGATCTTAGCCAGACGAGCGGGTTCGGC
CCATTCGGACCGCAAGGAATCGGTCAATACACTACATGGCGTGATTTCATATGCGCGATTGCTGATCCCC
ATGTGTATCACTGGCAAACTGTGATGGACGACACCGTCAGTGCGTCCGTCGCGCAGGCTCTCGATGAGCT
GATGCTTTGGGCCGAGGACTGCCCCGAAGTCCGGCACCTCGTGCACGCGGATTTCGGCTCCAACAATGTC
CTGACGGACAATGGCCGCATAACAGCGGTCATTGACTGGAGCGAGGCGATGTTCGGGGATTCCCAATACG
AGGTCGCCAACATCTTCTTCTGGAGGCCGTGGTTGGCTTGTATGGAGCAGCAGACGCGCTACTTCGAGCG
GAGGCATCCGGAGCTTGCAGGATCGCCCCGGCTCCGGGCGTATATGCTCCGCATTGGTCTTGACCAACTC
TATCAGAGCTTGGTTGACGGCAATTTCGATGATGCAGCTTGGGCGCAGGGTCGATGCGACGCAATCGTCC
GATCCGGAGCCGGGACTGTCGGGCGTACACAAATCGCCCGCAGAAGCGCCGCCGTCTGGACCGATGGCTG
TGTAGAAGTACTCGCCGATAGTGGAAACCGACGCCCCAGCACTCGTCCGAGGGCAAAGGAATAAGCTAGT
ATGTAAGCCTAGTCTTAGATAATAAAATCGCTATCCATCGAAGATGGATGTGTGTTGGTTTTTTGTGTGT
GTAACGCTAGGCGCGCCTGGTGTACCGAGAACGATCCTCTCAGTGCGAGTCTCGACGATCCATATCGTTG
CTTGGCAGTCAGCCAGTCGGAATCCAGCTTGGGACCCAGGAAGTCCAATCGTCAGATATTGTACTCAAGC
CTGGTCACGGCAGCGTACCGATCTGTTTAAACCTAGATATTGATAGTCTGATCGGTCAACGTATAATCGA
GTCCTAGCTTTTGCAAACATCTATCAAGAGACAGGATCAGCAGGAGGCTTTCGCATGAGTATTCAACATT
TCCGTGTCGCCCTTATTCCCTTTTTTGCGGCATTTTGCCTTCCTGTTTTTGCTCACCCAGAAACGCTGGT
GAAAGTAAAAGATGCTGAAGATCAGTTGGGTGCGCGAGTGGGTTACATCGAACTGGATCTCAACAGCGGT
AAGATCCTTGAGAGTTTTCGCCCCGAAGAACGCTTTCCAATGATGAGCACTTTTAAAGTTCTGCTATGTG
GCGCGGTATTATCCCGTATTGACGCCGGGCAAGAGCAACTCGGTCGCCGCATACACTATTCTCAGAATGA
CTTGGTTGAGTATTCACCAGTCACAGAAAAGCATCTTACGGATGGCATGACAGTAAGAGAATTATGCAGT
GCTGCCATAACCATGAGTGATAACACTGCGGCCAACTTACTTCTGACAACGATTGGAGGACCGAAGGAGC
TAACCGCTTTTTTGCACAACATGGGGGATCATGTAACTCGCCTTGATCGTTGGGAACCGGAGCTGAATGA
AGCCATACCAAACGACGAGCGTGACACCACGATGCCTGTAGCAATGGCAACAACCTTGCGTAAACTATTA
ACTGGCGAACTACTTACTCTAGCTTCCCGGCAACAGTTGATAGACTGGATGGAGGCGGATAAAGTTGCAG
GACCACTTCTGCGCTCGGCCCTTCCGGCTGGCTGGTTTATTGCTGATAAATCTGGAGCCGGTGAGCGTGG
GTCTCGCGGTATCATTGCAGCACTGGGGCCAGATGGTAAGCCCTCCCGTATCGTAGTTATCTACACGACG
GGGAGTCAGGCAACTATGGATGAACGAAATAGACAGATCGCTGAGATAGGTGCCTCACTGATTAAGCATT
GGTAACCGATTCTAGGTGCATTGGCGCAGAAAAAAATGCCTGATGCGACGCTGCGCGTCTTATACTCCCA
CATATGCCAGATTCAGCAACGGATACGGCTTCCCCAACTTGCCCACTTCCATACGTGTCCTCCTTACCAG
AAATTTATCCTTAAGATCCCGAATCGTTTAAACTCGACTCTGGCTCTATCGAATCTCCGTCGTTTCGAGC
TTACGCGAACAGCCGTGGCGCTCATTTGCTCGTCGGGCATCGAATCTCGTCAGCTATCGTCAGCTTACCT
TTTTGGCAGCGATCGCGGCTCCCGACATCTTGGACCATTAGCTCCACAGGTATCTTCTTCCCTCTAGTGG
TCATAACAGCAGCTTCAGCTACCTCTCAATTCAAAAAACCCCTCAAGACCCGTTTAGAGGCCCCAAGGGG
TTATGCTATCAATCGTTGCGTTACACACACAAAAAACCAACACACATCCATCTTCGATGGATAGCGATTT
TATTATCTAACTGCTGATCGAGTGTAGCCAGATCTAGTAATCAATTACGGGGTCATTAGTTCATAGCCCA
TATATGGAGTTCCGCGTTACATAACTTACGGTAAATGGCCCGCCTGGCTGACCGCCCAACGACCCCCGCC
CATTGACGTCAATAATGACGTATGTTCCCATAGTAACGCCAATAGGGACTTTCCATTGACGTCAATGGGT
GGAGTATTTACGGTAAACTGCCCACTTGGCAGTACATCAAGTGTATCATATGCCAAGTACGCCCCCTATT
GACGTCAATGACGGTAAATGGCCCGCCTGGCATTATGCCCAGTACATGACCTTATGGGACTTTCCTACTT
GGCAGTACATCTACGTATTAGTCATCGCTATTACCATGCTGATGCGGTTTTGGCAGTACATCAATGGGCG
TGGATAGCGGTTTGACTCACGGGGATTTCCAAGTCTCCACCCCATTGACGTCAATGGGAGTTTGTTTTGG
CACCAAAATCAACGGGACTTTCCAAAATGTCGTAACAACTCCGCCCCATTGACGCAAATGGGCGGTAGGC
GTGTACGGTGGGAGGTCTATATAAGCAGAGCTGGTTTAGTGAACCGTCAGATCAGATCTTTGTCGATCCT
ACCATCCACTCGACACACCCGCCAGCGGCCGC
Features (pLannotate 1.2.2; 20 found; start..end, strand, type, name):
      5..187     +  CDS            NS6_SARS2: Experimental evidence at protein level: Swiss-Prot protein existence level 1. Disrupts cell nuclear import complex formation by tethering karyopherin alpha 2 and karyopherin beta 1 to the membrane. Retention of import factors at the ER/Golgi membrane leads to a loss of transport into the nucleus. Thereby prevents STAT1 nuclear translocation in response to interferon signaling, thus blocking the expression of interferon stimulated genes (ISGs) that display multiple antiviral activities (PubMed:33097660). Suppresses IFN-beta production possibly by blocking IRF3 nuclear translocation (PubMed:3297
    215..231     +  CDS            CBP (fragment): calmodulin-binding peptide derived from skeletal muscle myosin light chain kinase; binds calmodulin with nanomolar affinity in the presence of calcium
    355..476     -  polyA_signal   SV40 poly(A) signal: SV40 polyadenylation signal
    499..568     -  CDS            large T antigen (fragment): large T antigen from SV40 (simian virus 40)
    591..637     +  terminator     T7 terminator: transcription terminator for bacteriophage T7 RNA polymerase
    667..803     +  terminator     rrnG terminator: transcription terminator from the E. coli ribosomal RNA rrnG operon (Albrechtsen et al., 1991)
    848..919     +  misc_feature   3' β-globin insulator: insulator downstream of the human β-globin locus (Farrell et al., 2002)
   1145..1733    -  rep_origin     ori: high-copy-number ColE1/pMB1/pBR322/pUC origin of replication
   1905..1969    -  CDS            bla(M) (fragment): β-lactamase lacking the signal sequence; bla(M); allows cytosolic expression of β-lactamase
   2233..3442    +  promoter       UbC promoter: human ubiquitin C promoter
   3452..4473    +  CDS            HygR (fragment): hygromycin B phosphotransferase confers resistance to hygromycin
   4501..4549    +  polyA_signal   poly(A) signal: synthetic polyadenylation signal
   4815..5675    +  CDS            AmpR: β-lactamase; bla; confers resistance to ampicillin, carbenicillin, and related antibiotics
   5688..5824    +  terminator     rrnG terminator: transcription terminator from the E. coli ribosomal RNA rrnG operon (Albrechtsen et al., 1991)
   5976..6047    +  misc_feature   5' β-globin insulator: insulator upstream of the human β-globin locus (Farrell et al., 2002)
   6052..6098    -  terminator     T7 terminator: transcription terminator for bacteriophage T7 RNA polymerase
   6116..6164    -  polyA_signal   poly(A) signal: synthetic polyadenylation signal
   6245..6548    +  enhancer       CMV enhancer: human cytomegalovirus immediate early enhancer
   6621..6638    -  promoter       CMV promoter (fragment): human cytomegalovirus (CMV) immediate early promoter
   6701..6752    +  promoter       CMVd2 promoter: truncated human cytomegalovirus (CMV) immediate early promoter that yields moderately reduced expression relative to the full-length promoter
