[The description below was written by a language model from this plasmid's Addgene catalogue record and pLannotate feature annotations shown in this document.]
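Description:
pGBW-m4252916 is a mammalian expression plasmid carrying the wild-type ORF6 accessory protein of SARS-CoV-2, built on a pTwist_CMV_Hygro_6 backbone from which an AarI site has been removed. The sequenced construct is about 6.8 kb. It is propagated in E. coli as a high-copy plasmid through a ColE1/pUC-type origin and selected with ampicillin via a full-length β-lactamase gene. For selection in mammalian cells it carries a separate cassette in which the human ubiquitin C promoter drives hygromycin B phosphotransferase, followed by a synthetic polyadenylation signal.

The short ORF6 coding sequence sits downstream of the CMV immediate early enhancer and promoter elements, and an SV40 polyadenylation signal is annotated downstream of it (on the opposite strand in the automated table). According to the catalogue entry, the backbone supplies a C-terminal TEV-cleavable calmodulin-binding peptide tag. The annotation detects only a fragment of CBP just after the ORF and does not call a TEV site, though such a short site may simply escape automated detection. A CBP tag allows calcium-dependent capture on calmodulin resin, and protease cleavage would release the tag-free protein. The expression region is flanked by 5' and 3' β-globin insulator elements and by bacterial rrnG and T7 terminators plus a synthetic poly(A) signal, an arrangement that typically limits read-through and interference from neighbouring units.

ORF6 is annotated as an interferon antagonist that tethers karyopherins to ER/Golgi membranes, blocking nuclear import of STAT1 and possibly IRF3. The plasmid therefore suits transient or hygromycin-selected expression of ORF6 in mammalian cells for studies of host interactions, affinity purification and innate immune evasion.
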