Addgene plasmid #153839: pGBW-m4252916
Purpose: Mammalian expression plasmid for SARS-CoV-2 ORF6 protein
Depositing lab: Ginkgo Bioworks & Benjie Chen. Depositing organization: Ginkgo Bioworks.
Backbone
  Vector backbone: pTwist_CMV_Hygro_6 with AarI site removed
  Backbone size w/o insert (bp): 6525
  Vector type: Mammalian Expression
  Selectable markers: Hygromycin
Growth in bacteria
  Bacterial resistance: Ampicillin, 100 μg/mL
  Growth temperature: 37°C
  Growth strain: DH5alpha
  Copy number: High Copy
Gene/Insert
  Gene/Insert name: SARS-CoV-2 ORF6 protein
  Species: Severe acute respiratory syndrome coronavirus 2
  Insert size (bp): 179
  Mutation: wt
  Entrez Gene: ORF6 (a.k.a. GU280_gp06)
  Promoter: CMV
  Tag / fusion protein: Cleavable TEV;CBP (C terminal on backbone)
  Cloning method: Unknown
Resource information
  A portion of this plasmid was derived from a plasmid made by: GinkgoBioworks
Depositor comments: NCBI reference sequence: 43740572
How to cite: pGBW-m4252916 was a gift from Ginkgo Bioworks & Benjie Chen (Addgene plasmid # 153839 ; http://n2t.net/addgene:153839 ; RRID:Addgene_153839)
